Addgene plasmid #196896: pCAG-lox-inv[Talpha1-Dre-PA]-lox-N-Cadherin-2xHA
Purpose: Neuron-specific expression of N-Cadherin fused to 2xHA-tags. Used in combination with Talpha1-iCre-pA plasmids
Depositing lab: Frank Bradke. Depositing organization: Deutsches Zentrum fuer Neurodegenerative Erkrankungen (DZNE). Publication: Centrosomal microtubule nucleation regulates radial migration of projection neurons independently of polarization in the developing brain. Vinopal S, Dupraz S, Alfadil E, Pietralla T, Bendre S, Stiess M, Falk S, Camargo Ortega G, Maghelli N, Tolic IM, Smejkal J, Gotz M, Bradke F. Neuron. 2023 Apr 19;111(8):1241-1263.e16. doi: 10.1016/j.neuron.2023.01.020. Epub 2023 Feb 15. PubMed 36796357.
Backbone
  Vector backbone: pCAG-lox
  Backbone size w/o insert (bp): 7612
  Vector type: Mammalian Expression, Cre/Lox ; Dre/Rox
Growth in bacteria
  Bacterial resistance: Ampicillin, 100 μg/mL
  Growth temperature: 37°C
  Growth strain: DH5alpha
  Copy number: High Copy
Gene/Insert
  Gene/Insert name: N-Cadherin-2xHA
  Species: M. musculus (mouse)
  Insert size (bp): 2784
  Entrez Gene: Cdh1 (a.k.a. ARC-1, E-cad, Ecad, L-CAM, UVO, Um)
  Promoter: Quimeric CAG
  Cloning method: Gibson Cloning
  Sequencing primers: 5′ pCAG forward (5'-GCAACGTGCTGGTTATTGTG-3'); 3′ M13_ (-20) forward primer (5'-GTAAAACGACGGCCAGT-3')
Terms and licenses: Academic/Nonprofit Terms; Industry Terms: Not Available to Industry
How to cite: pCAG-lox-inv[Talpha1-Dre-PA]-lox-N-Cadherin-2xHA was a gift from Frank Bradke (Addgene plasmid # 196896 ; http://n2t.net/addgene:196896 ; RRID:Addgene_196896)
