[The description below was written by a language model from this plasmid's Addgene catalogue record and pLannotate feature annotations shown in this document.]
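Description:
pCAG-lox-inv[Talpha1-Dre-PA]-lox-N-Cadherin-2xHA is a 10.4 kb mammalian expression plasmid built on a pCAG-lox backbone for recombinase-gated, neuron-specific expression of mouse N-cadherin carrying two HA epitope tags. It is propagated in E. coli as a high-copy plasmid through a ColE1/pUC-type origin with ampicillin selection (AmpR), and also carries an f1 origin and remnants of a lac/lacZα cloning region.

Expression is driven by the composite CAG promoter (CMV enhancer, chicken β-actin promoter and chimeric β-actin/β-globin intron). Between the promoter and the N-cadherin coding sequence lies a segment flanked by two loxP sites in the same orientation. According to the construct name, this segment holds an inverted Talpha1-Dre-polyA cassette. The feature table supports this with a reverse-strand rabbit β-globin poly(A) signal and a reverse-strand HA-tag fragment, although the Talpha1 promoter and Dre coding sequence themselves are not annotated. This floxed block separates CAG from the downstream open reading frame. When Cre is supplied, as intended by co-delivery of Talpha1-iCre-pA plasmids active in neurons, the block should be excised, placing the N-cadherin coding sequence directly under CAG control, with termination at a bGH poly(A) signal. The Dre cassette and the Dre/Rox vector classification suggest the plasmid belongs to a paired Cre/Dre system, but the record does not describe any rox-bearing partner.

The catalogue links the insert to the Entrez gene Cdh1 (E-cadherin), whereas the sequence annotation identifies the coding sequence as mouse Cdh2, consistent with the N-cadherin name. The associated work concerns radial migration and polarization of projection neurons in the developing brain.
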