Features (pLannotate 1.2.2; 20 found; start..end, strand, type, name):
      6..385     +  enhancer       CMV enhancer: human cytomegalovirus immediate early enhancer
    387..664     +  promoter       chicken β-actin promoter: No description available
    665..1681    +  intron         chimeric intron: chimera between introns from chicken β-actin and rabbit β-globin
   1694..1712    +  promoter       T7 promoter: promoter for bacteriophage T7 RNA polymerase
   1741..1774    -  protein_bind   loxP: Cre-mediated recombination occurs in the 8-bp core sequence (GCATACAT). Cre recombinase
   2130..2185    -  polyA_signal   β-globin poly(A) signal: rabbit β-globin polyadenylation signal (Gil and Proudfoot, 1987)
   3289..3315    -  CDS            3xHA (fragment): three tandem HA epitope tags
   4471..4504    -  protein_bind   loxP: Cre-mediated recombination occurs in the 8-bp core sequence (GCATACAT). Cre recombinase
   4531..7248    +  CDS            Cdh2: CADH2_MOUSE - Experimental evidence at protein level: Swiss-Prot protein existence level 1. Calcium-dependent cell adhesion protein; preferentially mediates homotypic cell-cell adhesion by dimerization with a CDH2 chain from another cell (PubMed:2762814, PubMed:11433297, PubMed:17988630, PubMed:9655503, PubMed:25253890). Cadherins may thus contribute to the sorting of heterogeneous cell types. Acts as a regulator of neural stem cells quiescence by mediating anchorage of neural stem cells to ependymocytes in the adult subependymal zone: upon cleavage by MMP24, CDH2-mediated anchorage is affecte
   7331..7555    +  polyA_signal   bGH poly(A) signal: bovine growth hormone polyadenylation signal
   7559..7580    +  promoter       SV40 promoter (fragment): SV40 enhancer and early promoter
   7626..7780    +  CDS            lacZα (fragment): LacZα fragment of β-galactosidase; lacZ fragment
   7785..8213    +  rep_origin     f1 ori (sequence partly withheld): f1 bacteriophage origin of replication; arrow indicates direction of (+) strand synthesis
   8266..8370    +  promoter       AmpR promoter: bla
   8371..9231    +  CDS            AmpR: β-lactamase; bla; confers resistance to ampicillin, carbenicillin, and related antibiotics
   9402..9990    +  rep_origin     ori: high-copy-number ColE1/pMB1/pBR322/pUC origin of replication
  10173..10265   +  CDS            lacI (fragment): lac repressor; lacI; The lac repressor binds to the lac operator to inhibit transcription in E. coli. This inhibition can be relieved by adding lactose or isopropyl-β-D-thiogalactopyranoside (IPTG).
  10278..10299   +  protein_bind   CAP binding site: CAP binding activates transcription in the presence of cAMP. E. coli catabolite activator protein
  10314..10344   +  promoter       lac promoter: promoter for the E. coli lac operon
  10352..10368   +  protein_bind   lac operator: The lac repressor binds to the lac operator to inhibit transcription in E. coli. This inhibition can be relieved by adding lactose or isopropyl-β-D-thiogalactopyranoside (IPTG). lac repressor encoded by lacI
>Addgene plasmid #196896 | pCAG-lox-inv[Talpha1-Dre-PA]-lox-N-Cadherin-2xHA | addgene full sequence | sequence record 392231 | Addgene NGS Result
GATTCGACATTGATTATTGACTAGTTATTAATAGTAATCAATTACGGGGTCATTAGTTCATAGCCCATAT
ATGGAGTTCCGCGTTACATAACTTACGGTAAATGGCCCGCCTGGCTGACCGCCCAACGACCCCCGCCCAT
TGACGTCAATAATGACGTATGTTCCCATAGTAACGCCAATAGGGACTTTCCATTGACGTCAATGGGTGGA
GTATTTACGGTAAACTGCCCACTTGGCAGTACATCAAGTGTATCATATGCCAAGTACGCCCCCTATTGAC
GTCAATGACGGTAAATGGCCCGCCTGGCATTATGCCCAGTACATGACCTTATGGGACTTTCCTACTTGGC
AGTACATCTACGTATTAGTCATCGCTATTACCATGGTCGAGGTGAGCCCCACGTTCTGCTTCACTCTCCC
CATCTCCCCCCCCTCCCCACCCCCAATTTTGTATTTATTTATTTTTTAATTATTTTGTGCAGCGATGGGG
GCGGGGGGGGGGGGGGGGCGCGCGCCRGGSGGGGSGGGGSGGGGSGRGGGGSGGGGSGGGGSGRGGCGGR
GAGGKGCGGCGGCAGCCAATCAGAGCGGCGCGCTCCGAAAGTTTCCTTTTATGGCGAGGCGGCGGCGGCG
GCGGCCCTATAAAAAGCGAAGCGCGCGGCGGGCGGGAGTCGCTGCGCGCTGCCTTCGCCCCGTGCCCCGC
TCCGCCGCCGCCTCGCGCCGCCCGCCCCGGCTCTGACTGACCGCGTTACTCCCACAGGTGAGCGGGCGGG
ACGGCCCTTCTCCTCCGGGCTGTAATTAGCGCTTGGTTTAATGACGGCTTGTTTCTTTTCTGTGGCTGCG
TGAAAGCCTTGAGGGGCTCCGGGAGGGCCCTTTGTGCGGGGGGAGCGGCTCGGGGGGTGCGTGCGTGTGT
GTGTGCGTGGGGAGCGCCGCGTGCGGCTCCGCGCTGCCCGGCGGCTGTGAGCGCTGCGGGCGCGGCGCGG
GGCTTTGTGCGCTCCGCAGTGTGCGCGAGGGGAGCGCGGCCGGGGGCGGTGCCCCGCGGTGCGGGGGGGG
CTGCGAGGGGAACAAAGGCTGCGTGCGGGGTGTGTGCGTGGGGGGGTGAGCAGGGGGTGTGGGCGCGTCG
GTCGGGCTGCAACCCCCCCTGCACCCCCCTCCCCGAGTTGCTGAGCACGGCCCGGCTTCGGGTGCGGGGC
TCCGTACGGGGCGTGGCGCGGGGCTCGCCGTGCCGGGCGGGGGGTGGCGGCAGGTGGGGGTGCCGGGCGG
GGCGGGGCCGCCTCGGGCCGGGGAGGGCTCGGGGGAGGGGCGCGGCGGCCCCCGGAGCGCCGGCGGCTGT
CGAGGCGCGGCGAGCCGCAGCCATTGCCTTTTATGGTAATCGTGCGAGAGGGCGCAGGGACTTCCTTTGT
CCCAAATCTGTGCGGAGCCGAAATCTGGGAGGCGCCGCCGCACCCCCTCTAGCGGGCGCGGGGCGAAGCG
GTGCGGCGCCGGCAGGAAGGAAATGGGCGGGGAGGGCCTTCGTGCGTCGCCGCGCCGCCGTCCCCTTCTC
CCTCTCCAGCCTCGGGGCTGTCCGCGGGGGGACGGCTGCCTTCGGGGGGGACGGGGCAGGGCGGGGTTCG
GCTTCTGGCGTGTGACCGGCGGCTCTAGAGCCTCTGCTAACCATGTTCATGCCTTCTTCTTTTTCCTACA
GATCCTTAATTAATAATACGACTCACTATAGGGGGTCGACCCGCCACCAATCATTTAAATATAACTTCGT
ATAATGTATGCTATACGAAGTTATTCGCGATGAATAAATGAAAGCTGTCGAGGGATCTTCATAAGAGAAG
AGGGACAGCTATGACTGGGAGTAGTCAGGAGAGGAGGAAAAATCTGGCTAGTAAAACATGTAAGGAAAAT
TTTAGGGATGTTAAAGAAAAAAATAACACAAAACAAAATATAAAAAAAATCTAACCTCAAGTCAAGGCTT
TTCTATGGAATAAGGAATGGACAGCAGGGGGCTGTTTCATATACTGATGACCTCTTTATAGCCAACCTTT
GTTCATGGCAGCCAGCATATGGGCATATGTTGCCAAACTCTAAACCAAATACTCATTCTGATGTTTTAAA
TGATTTGCCCTCCCATATGTCCTTCCGAGTGAGAGACACAAAAAATTCCAACACACTATTGCAATGAAAA
TAAATTTCCTTTATTAGCCAGAAGTCAGATGCTCAAGGGGCTTCATGATGTCCCCATAATTTTTGGCAGA
GGGAAAAAGATCTGACTCAGCTATCCATCAGTCGAGAATTGGCTCCCACGGACACTCCGCCCCTTCTGAG
ATACCGCATCAGTGTTTCAGGCTTCTTCCATGTCCCTTCCTGCATAATCTCGACCATAGACACCTGTTTC
TCGGCCATGTCTATTGCGGCACCCACCCTGGCGGAATGGCCGGTCCAGGTCCTATACCTCCCTTTATTGG
GGGTGGCGTCCCGTTTGTTCAGCAGCACCCAGGCATCACTGAAAATCTTCTCCATGGCAGGGGCGGTCAG
GGGCGTGGTAGTAATGCGGGCTTTGTTTGACCGGTGTATAGGTGGGAAGAGCACAGCGTCTGGATGTTCT
CTAAGCCCACTGACGTCCAGCCAGTCATTGAGCACTGCTGTGGTTCGCCGGGAGAGCACTTTGTCAAGGC
CCGCAGCTGTGGTGATTGTCTTAGTGTGACTGATGTGCAGGGTCACTGTGTCTCCTGTCTGATCCAAGTC
CCCAACCCTGATGCGTGATATTTCAGACATTCTCATGAGGGTGTTATAGGCTACGAACAGGAAAGCCCTG
TTGCGCAGGTCGACCAGCCGCTCGCTCCTGCTGAGCAGCACATCCAGCAGCTTCAGGTCGTCCCAGCGCA
GGGGGATTGCCTGTCCTGTCCTCTCACCCTTTTCGGTTGCGGCTTCTCTTCTAATTCTTCTCATGGCAAG
ACTCACTGACTTGTCGTCGGACAAGGGTGGCAGTCCGCAGTGGGACAGAAGCATATTAAGCATAGCATAG
TGCTTGTCGATGGTAGTGGAGGCCAGGTCTGCATCGTGCAACTGAAGAAAGTATTCGCGTGCCATTTCAG
GACTAATTGGAAACCATGCAAGCTGCCGAGCATGGCACCATCTGGCCCAGCTATGAAAGACCAACCTCAA
ATCCCTCAAAGTGTTAGGAGCGTACGCCCCCTGGTCATTCATAAACCTCATGAAGTTTTCAGCGGCCTCC
TGATACTCTTTGCCGATGTTTCGCAGGAATCCACCAGATGAACCACTAATAATCAGCTCAGAGGATCCAG
CGTAATCTGGAACATCGTATGGGTAAACCTTCCTCTTCTTCTTAGGCATGGTGGCGAATTCGTTGCTGCT
TCGCGGCTGCCGGGTGGATGGCGGAGGCGAGGAGGAGGTGTTGCTTCTTACAGCGCGACTCTTAAGCGGT
CGATGTAAGAGAACCTGCGGCACTTGGGCGGATGCGCCTCCTTATATACAGCTCGGTCACCATGGGGATG
GGCCAAGGCCTTTTCCTGTTGGTCCAGACCCCTCCGTCTGCCCAGAGAAGCCGCGACAGGAGAGTGGTGA
TTGGTGCAAGCGACATGGTATGAGGTAATCTCTCCCCCCTTCCCCCCCTCGCTAGCATCCGTAGATTTTG
CATCCTTCAGACAAAGGCCTCGCAAAAGCAACTAGCCGAGCATCCATTATGGGGTGGAGCTGGGGAGGGG
TAGAGAGGGAAGAAAGAAAACGGGGGTTGGGTGATTATACGGAGCTTAAACCTTAAACTGTAGTTAGGAT
AATTTAAGGTTTTCCCCAACACTTAATCACAGAATTTGTGTTGAGATTCTTTATGGTAAATTCCAGCTTT
TCATTTATACTACACTAAATTTAAATACGTTCCGTCAGGATTCAACATCTCTGTTCGCTTTAAATAAAGT
AGCAAGAGCTATGGGAATGATGGTCAAAAAGGCGTGGGTAAATGTTTAGTTTTACAGTTGTATTATTGTG
GTTATTATTATTACTATTATTATTAATATTTGAGCAAAATTCAGAAGCTCAGTATGAATAGACCACGCCT
ATGACCCTCAACAGCACCCGGGAGGCAGAGGCAGGAAGACTTGCAGCTCAAGGTCATCATAACCGCCCTT
AGTGGTTTATGCCTGTAAATCCCAGCATTGGGAAGCGGAGGACTGCGGTTATTTTGTACCCGGCCTGGAT
ATATAGTGTGATATCCTGTCTCAAAAACCAAAAACAAACAAAGAGAGAGAGAGAGAGAAAGGAAAAAAGA
GAAACAATATACAAAGTAGTACTTAACGCTTTACTAGAGAGCTTGCTTTCTTTAGCGGTAGTGCTCTCCC
ATCACCCCTCCCCGCTCGCCCCCTTACCCGACCCTACCTCACCCCAGAGCCTGTGTTATTTTGTCCCTAG
AAATGAGCCATCCCTCCTAATACGGAATGATCCCCATCAAGCTGATCCGGAACCCTTAATATAACTTCGT
ATAATGTATGCTATACGAAGTTATTAGGTCCCTCGACCCTGCAGGCCACCATGTGCCGGATAGCGGGAGC
GCCGCGGACCCTGCTGCCGCTTCTGGCGGCCTTGCTTCAGGCGTCTGTGGAGGCTTCTGGTGAAATTGCA
TTATGCAAGACTGGATTTCCTGAAGATGTTTACAGCGCAGTCTTACCGAAGGATGTGCACGAAGGACAGC
CCCTTCTCAATGTGAAATTCAGCAACTGCAATAGAAAAAGGAAAGTTCAGTATGAAAGCAGCGAGCCAGC
AGATTTCAAGGTGGACGAGGACGGCACGGTGTATGCTGTGAGAAGCTTCCCTCTCACTGCAGAGCAGGCA
AAGTTCCTGATATATGCCCAAGACAAAGAAACCCAGGAAAAGTGGCAGGTAGCTGTAAACCTGAGCCGGG
AGCCAACCCTGACTGAGGAGCCTATGAAGGAACCACATGAAATTGAAGAAATAGTATTCCCTAGACAACT
TGCCAAGCACAGTGGAGCTCTACAAAGGCAGAAGAGAGACTGGGTCATCCCGCCAATCAACTTGCCAGAA
AACTCCAGAGGACCCTTTCCTCAAGAGCTTGTCAGAATCAGGTCTGATAGAGATAAAAACCTTTCCCTGA
GATACAGCGTCACTGGGCCAGGAGCTGACCAGCCTCCAACGGGCATCTTCATTATCAACCCCATCTCAGG
ACAGCTGTCAGTCACAAAGCCTCTGGATCGAGAGCTGATAGCCCGGTTTCACTTGAGAGCACATGCAGTG
GACATCAATGGCAATCAAGTGGAGAACCCCATTGACATTGTCATCAATGTTATTGACATGAATGATAACA
GACCTGAGTTTCTGCACCAGGTTTGGAATGGGTCTGTTCCAGAGGGATCAAAGCCTGGGACGTATGTGAT
GACGGTCACTGCCATTGATGCGGATGATCCAAATGCCCTGAATGGAATGCTGCGGTACAGGATCCTGTCC
CAGGCGCCCAGCACACCTTCACCCAACATGTTTACAATCAACAATGAGACTGGGGACATCATCACTGTGG
CAGCTGGTCTGGATCGAGAGAAAGTGCAACAGTATACGTTAATAATTCAAGCCACAGACATGGAAGGCAA
TCCCACTTATGGCCTTTCAAACACAGCCACAGCCGTCATCACGGTGACAGATGTCAATGACAATCCTCCA
GAGTTTACTGCCATGACTTTCTACGGAGAAGTCCCTGAGAACAGGGTGGACGTCATTGTAGCCAACCTAA
CTGTCACGGACAAAGATCAGCCCCACACGCCGGCCTGGAATGCGGCATACAGAATCAGTGGTGGAGACCC
TACAGGAAGGTTTGCCATCCTGACAGACCCCAACAGCAATGATGGGCTAGTCACAGTGGTAAAACCAATT
GACTTTGAAACGAATAGGATGTTTGTCCTTACTGTTGCTGCAGAAAACCAAGTGCCATTAGCTAAAGGCA
TTCAGCACCCACCTCAGTCGACAGCCACTGTGTCTGTGACAGTTATTGATGTCAATGAAAATCCTTATTT
TGCCCCAAATCCTAAAATCATTCGCCAAGAGGAAGGCCTCCACGCAGGTACCATGCTGACCACGCTCACT
GCTCAGGACCCCGATCGATATATGCAACAGAATATCAGATACACAAAATTGTCTGATCCTGCCAACTGGC
TGAAAATAGACCCCGTGAATGGGCAGATCACTACTATTGCCGTTTTGGACAGAGAATCGCCAAATGTAAA
AAACAACATCTATAATGCTACCTTCCTTGCTTCTGACAATGGAATCCCGCCTATGAGTGGGACAGGAACA
CTGCAAATCTATTTACTTGATATCAATGACAACGCCCCTCAGGTGTTACCTCAAGAGGCAGAGACCTGTG
AAACTCCAGAACCCAACTCAATTAACATCACAGCACTTGATTATGACATAGACCCAAACGCCGGGCCATT
CGCGTTTGATCTTCCCTTATCTCCAGTGACTATTAAAAGAAACTGGACCATCAACCGGCTTAATGGTGAT
TTTGCTCAGCTCAATTTAAAGATAAAATTTTTGGAAGCTGGTATCTATGAAGTTCCCATCATTATCACAG
ATTCAGGGAATCCCCCCAAGTCCAACATTTCCATCCTGCGTGTGAAAGTTTGCCAGTGTGACTCCAATGG
AGACTGCACGGACGTGGACAGGATCGTGGGTGCAGGGCTTGGCACGGGTGCCATCATCGCTATCCTTCTG
TGTATCATCATCCTGCTGATCCTTGTTCTCATGTTTGTGGTATGGATGAAACGGCGGGATAAAGAGCGCC
AAGCCAAGCAGCTTTTAATTGACCCAGAAGATGATGTAAGAGATAATATATTGAAATATGATGAAGAAGG
TGGAGGAGAAGAAGACCAGGACTATGACTTGAGCCAGCTCCAGCAACCAGATACTGTGGAGCCTGATGCC
ATCAAGCCCGTGGGAATCAGACGGCTAGACGAGAGGCCTATCCATGCTGAGCCACAGTACCCAGTCCGAT
CCGCAGCCCCACACCCTGGGGATATTGGGGACTTCATTAATGAGGGCCTTAAAGCTGCTGACAACGACCC
CACGGCGCCACCGTATGACTCCCTCTTAGTCTTTGACTACGAGGGCAGCGGCTCCACGGCTGGCTCCTTG
AGCTCCCTCAACTCCTCCAGTAGCGGTGGGGACCAGGACTATGACTACCTGAATGACTGGGGACCCCGCT
TCAAGAAACTGGCGGACATGTACGGCGGTGGTGACGACGAGCTCTACCCATACGATGTTCCAGATTACGC
TGGCTATCCCTATGACGTCCCGGACTATGCATGACGCTGATCAGCCTCGACTGTGCCTTCTAGTTGCCAG
CCATCTGTTGTTTGCCCCTCCCCCGTGCCTTCCTTGACCCTGGAAGGTGCCACTCCCACTGTCCTTTCCT
AATAAAATGAGGAAATTGCATCGCATTGTCTGAGTAGGTGTCATTCTATTCTGGGGGGTGGGGTGGGGCA
GGACAGCAAGGGGGAGGATTGGGAAGACAATAGCAGGCATGCTGGGGATGCGGTGGGCTCTATGGCTTCT
GAGGCGGAAAGAACCAGCTGGGGCTCGAGATCCACTAGTTCTAGCCTCGAGGCTAGAGCGGCCGCCACTG
GCCGTCGTTTTACAACGTCGTGACTGGGAAAACCCTGGCGTTACCCAACTTAATCGCCTTGCAGCACATC
CCCCTTTCGCCAGCTGGCGTAATAGCGAAGAGGCCCGCACCGATCGCCCTTCCCAACAGTTGCGCAGCCT
GAATGGCGAATGGG
[124 nt withheld, positions 7785-7908]
C
[91 nt withheld, positions 7910-8000]
A
[49 nt withheld, positions 8002-8050]
CCTTTGACGTTGGAGTCCACGTTCTTT
[37 nt withheld, positions 8078-8114]
ACCCTATCTCGGTCTATTCTTTTGATTTATAAGGGATTTTGCCGATTTCGGCCTATTGGTTAAAAAATGA
GCTGATTTAACAAAAATTTAACGCGAATTTTAACAAAATATTAACGCTTACAATTTAGGTGGCACTTTTC
GGGGAAATGTGCGCGGAACCCCTATTTGTTTATTTTTCTAAATACATTCAAATATGTATCCGCTCATGAG
ACAATAACCCTGATAAATGCTTCAATAATATTGAAAAAGGAAGAGTATGAGTATTCAACATTTCCGTGTC
GCCCTTATTCCCTTTTTTGCGGCATTTTGCCTTCCTGTTTTTGCTCACCCAGAAACGCTGGTGAAAGTAA
AAGATGCTGAAGATCAGTTGGGTGCACGAGTGGGTTACATCGAACTGGATCTCAACAGCGGTAAGATCCT
TGAGAGTTTTCGCCCCGAAGAACGTTTTCCAATGATGAGCACTTTTAAAGTTCTGCTATGTGGCGCGGTA
TTATCCCGTATTGACGCCGGGCAAGAGCAACTCGGTCGCCGCATACACTATTCTCAGAATGACTTGGTTG
AGTACTCACCAGTCACAGAAAAGCATCTTACGGATGGCATGACAGTAAGAGAATTATGCAGTGCTGCCAT
AACCATGAGTGATAACACTGCGGCCAACTTACTTCTGACAACGATCGGAGGACCGAAGGAGCTAACCGCT
TTTTTGCACAACATGGGGGATCATGTAACTCGCCTTGATCGTTGGGAACCGGAGCTGAATGAAGCCATAC
CAAACGACGAGCGTGACACCACGATGCCTGTAGCAATGGCAACAACGTTGCGCAAACTATTAACTGGCGA
ACTACTTACTCTAGCTTCCCGGCAACAATTAATAGACTGGATGGAGGCGGATAAAGTTGCAGGACCACTT
CTGCGCTCGGCCCTTCCGGCTGGCTGGTTTATTGCTGATAAATCTGGAGCCGGTGAGCGTGGGTCTCGCG
GTATCATTGCAGCACTGGGGCCAGATGGTAAGCCCTCCCGTATCGTAGTTATCTACACGACGGGGAGTCA
GGCAACTATGGATGAACGAAATAGACAGATCGCTGAGATAGGTGCCTCACTGATTAAGCATTGGTAACTG
TCAGACCAAGTTTACTCATATATACTTTAGATTGATTTAAAACTTCATTTTTAATTTAAAAGGATCTAGG
TGAAGATCCTTTTTGATAATCTCATGACCAAAATCCCTTAACGTGAGTTTTCGTTCCACTGAGCGTCAGA
CCCCGTAGAAAAGATCAAAGGATCTTCTTGAGATCCTTTTTTTCTGCGCGTAATCTGCTGCTTGCAAACA
AAAAAACCACCGCTACCAGCGGTGGTTTGTTTGCCGGATCAAGAGCTACCAACTCTTTTTCCGAAGGTAA
CTGGCTTCAGCAGAGCGCAGATACCAAATACTGTTCTTCTAGTGTAGCCGTAGTTAGGCCACCACTTCAA
GAACTCTGTAGCACCGCCTACATACCTCGCTCTGCTAATCCTGTTACCAGTGGCTGCTGCCAGTGGCGAT
AAGTCGTGTCTTACCGGGTTGGACTCAAGACGATAGTTACCGGATAAGGCGCAGCGGTCGGGCTGAACGG
GGGGTTCGTGCACACAGCCCAGCTTGGAGCGAACGACCTACACCGAACTGAGATACCTACAGCGTGAGCT
ATGAGAAAGCGCCACGCTTCCCGAAGGGAGAAAGGCGGACAGGTATCCGGTAAGCGGCAGGGTCGGAACA
GGAGAGCGCACGAGGGAGCTTCCAGGGGGAAACGCCTGGTATCTTTATAGTCCTGTCGGGTTTCGCCACC
TCTGACTTGAGCGTCGATTTTTGTGATGCTCGTCAGGGGGGCGGAGCCTATGGAAAAACGCCAGCAACGC
GGCCTTTTTACGGTTCCTGGCCTTTTGCTGGCCTTTTGCTCACATGTTCTTTCCTGCGTTATCCCCTGAT
TCTGTGGATAACCGTATTACCGCCTTTGAGTGAGCTGATACCGCTCGCCGCAGCCGAACGACCGAGCGCA
GCGAGTCAGTGAGCGAGGAAGCGGAAGAGCGCCCAATACGCAAACCGCCTCTCCCCGCGCGTTGGCCGAT
TCATTAATGCAGCTGGCACGACAGGTTTCCCGACTGGAAAGCGGGCAGTGAGCGCAACGCAATTAATGTG
AGTTAGCTCACTCATTAGGCACCCCAGGCTTTACACTTTATGCTTCCGGCTCGTATGTTGTGTGGAATTG
TGAGCGGATAACAATTTCACACAGGAAACAGCTATGACCATGAGGCGCGCCG
